Addgene plasmid #70428: R777-E144 Hs.NFKB1-nostop
Purpose: Gateway ORF clone of human NFKB1 [NM_003998.3] without stop codon (for C-terminal fusions)
Depositing lab: Dominic Esposito. Depositing organization: National Cancer Institute (NCI).
Backbone
  Vector backbone: pDonor-255
  Backbone size w/o insert (bp): 2693
  Vector type: Gateway Entry Clone
Growth in bacteria
  Bacterial resistance: Spectinomycin, 50 μg/mL
  Growth temperature: 37°C
  Growth strain: DH10B
  Copy number: High Copy
Gene/Insert
  Gene/Insert name: NFKB1 (alt name: NM_003998.3)
  Species: H. sapiens (human)
  Insert size (bp): 2907
  Entrez Gene: NFKB1 (a.k.a. CVID12, EBP-1, KBF1, NF-kB, NF-kB1, NF-kappa-B1, NF-kappaB, NF-kappabeta, NFKB-p105, NFKB-p50, NFkappaB)
  Cloning method: Gateway Cloning
  Sequencing primers: 5′ M13F 23-mer (5'-CCCAGTCACGACGTTGTAAAACG); 3′ attLR 23-mer (5'-TAACATCAGAGATTTTGAGACAC)
Terms and licenses: Academic/Nonprofit Terms; Industry Terms: Not Available to Industry
How to cite: R777-E144 Hs.NFKB1-nostop was a gift from Dominic Esposito (Addgene plasmid # 70428 ; http://n2t.net/addgene:70428 ; RRID:Addgene_70428)
