[The description below was written by a language model from this plasmid's Addgene catalogue record and pLannotate feature annotations shown in this document.]
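Description:
R777-E144 Hs.NFKB1-nostop is a Gateway entry clone built on the pDonor-255 backbone that carries the human NFKB1 open reading frame (reference transcript NM_003998.3) without its stop codon. The annotated full sequence is 5,600 nt, consistent with the 2,693 bp backbone plus the 2,907 bp insert. It is a purely bacterial propagation plasmid. It replicates in E. coli from a high-copy ColE1/pUC-type origin and is selected with spectinomycin through the aadA (SmR) aminoglycoside adenylyltransferase gene. That gene sits downstream of a fragment of the class 1 integron Pc promoter and a short remnant of a gentamicin resistance gene. The rrnB T1 and T2 terminators lie in the backbone ahead of the cloning region, where such elements generally limit read-through transcription into the insert. The small lacZα and lacI fragments appear to be non-functional vector remnants.

The NFKB1 coding sequence encodes the p105 precursor that gives rise to the p50 subunit of the NF-κB transcription factor. It is flanked by attL recombination sites, which the automated annotation calls attL3 on the 5′ side and a partial attL2 on the 3′ side. No promoter is annotated upstream of the ORF, so the clone is not itself an expression construct. It serves instead as a donor for LR Clonase reactions that transfer the ORF into attR-containing destination vectors of the user's choice. Because the stop codon is omitted, translation can continue through the downstream recombination site into a tag or reporter supplied by the destination vector. This makes the clone suited to generating C-terminal NFKB1 fusions. The record does not specify any particular downstream destination vector or application.
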