Features (pLannotate 1.2.2; 11 found; start..end, strand, type, name):
     18..54      -  CDS            lacZα (fragment): LacZα fragment of β-galactosidase; lacZ fragment
     85..180     +  protein_bind   attL3: mutant version of attL; recombination site for the Gateway® LR reaction LR Clonase™
    186..3092    +  CDS            NFKB1: NFKB1_HUMAN - Experimental evidence at protein level: Swiss-Prot protein existence level 1. NF-kappa-B is a pleiotropic transcription factor present in almost all cell types and is the endpoint of a series of signal transduction events that are initiated by a vast array of stimuli related to many biological processes such as inflammation, immunity, differentiation, cell growth, tumorigenesis and apoptosis. NF-kappa-B is a homo- or heterodimeric complex formed by the Rel-like domain- containing proteins RELA/p65, RELB, NFKB1/p105, NFKB1/p50, REL and NFKB2/p52 and the heterodimeric p65-p50 compl
   3097..3190    -  protein_bind   attL2 (fragment): mutant version of attL; recombination site for the Gateway® LR reaction LR Clonase™
   3305..3328    +  promoter       Pc promoter (fragment): intI1 (promoter lies within the coding sequence); class 1 integron promoter
   3504..3560    +  CDS            GmR (fragment): gentamycin acetyltransferase; aacC1; confers resistance to gentamycin
   3567..4358    +  CDS            SmR: aminoglycoside adenylyltransferase (Murphy, 1985); aadA; confers resistance to spectinomycin and streptomycin
   4451..5039    +  rep_origin     ori: high-copy-number ColE1/pMB1/pBR322/pUC origin of replication
   5222..5314    +  CDS            lacI (fragment): lac repressor; lacI; The lac repressor binds to the lac operator to inhibit transcription in E. coli. This inhibition can be relieved by adding lactose or isopropyl-β-D-thiogalactopyranoside (IPTG).
   5369..5396    -  terminator     rrnB T2 terminator: transcription terminator T2 from the E. coli rrnB gene
   5528..5571    +  terminator     rrnB T1 terminator: Escherichia coli rrnB; transcription terminator T1 from the E. coli rrnB gene
>Addgene plasmid #70428 | R777-E144 Hs.NFKB1-nostop | depositor full sequence | sequence record 125877 | Full Sequence
TTAACGCTAGCATGGATGTTTTCCCAGTCACGACGTTGTAAAACGACGGCCAGTCTTAAAATTCGAGCTC
GGTCCGAGGATCCGAAATAATGATTTTATTTTGACTGATAGTGACCTGTTCGTTGCAACAAATTGATAAG
CAATGCTTTTTTATAATGCCAACTTTGTACAAAAAAGTTGGCACCATGGCAGAAGATGATCCATATTTGG
GAAGGCCTGAACAAATGTTTCATTTGGATCCTTCTTTGACTCATACAATATTTAATCCAGAAGTATTTCA
ACCACAGATGGCACTGCCAACAGCAGATGGCCCATACCTTCAAATATTAGAGCAACCTAAACAGAGAGGA
TTTCGTTTCCGTTATGTATGTGAAGGCCCATCCCATGGTGGACTACCTGGTGCCTCTAGTGAAAAGAACA
AGAAGTCTTACCCTCAGGTCAAAATCTGCAACTATGTGGGACCAGCAAAGGTTATTGTTCAGTTGGTCAC
AAATGGAAAAAATATCCACCTGCATGCCCACAGCCTGGTGGGAAAACACTGTGAGGATGGGATCTGCACT
GTAACTGCTGGACCCAAGGACATGGTGGTCGGCTTCGCAAACCTGGGTATACTTCATGTGACAAAGAAAA
AAGTATTTGAAACACTGGAAGCACGAATGACAGAGGCGTGTATAAGGGGCTATAATCCTGGACTCTTGGT
GCACCCTGACCTTGCCTATTTGCAAGCAGAAGGTGGAGGGGACCGGCAGCTGGGAGATCGGGAAAAAGAG
CTAATCCGCCAAGCAGCTCTGCAGCAGACCAAGGAGATGGACCTCAGCGTGGTGCGGCTCATGTTTACAG
CTTTTCTTCCGGATAGCACTGGCAGCTTCACAAGGCGCCTGGAACCCGTGGTATCAGACGCCATCTATGA
CAGTAAAGCCCCCAATGCATCCAACTTGAAAATTGTAAGAATGGACAGGACAGCTGGATGTGTGACTGGA
GGGGAGGAAATTTATCTTCTTTGTGACAAAGTTCAGAAAGATGACATCCAGATTCGATTTTATGAAGAGG
AAGAAAATGGTGGAGTCTGGGAAGGATTTGGAGATTTTTCCCCCACAGATGTTCATAGACAATTTGCCAT
TGTCTTCAAAACTCCAAAGTATAAAGATATTAATATTACAAAACCAGCCTCTGTGTTTGTCCAGCTTCGG
AGGAAATCTGACTTGGAAACTAGTGAACCAAAACCTTTCCTCTACTATCCTGAAATCAAAGATAAAGAAG
AAGTGCAGAGGAAACGTCAGAAGCTCATGCCCAATTTTTCGGATAGTTTCGGCGGTGGTAGTGGTGCTGG
AGCTGGAGGCGGAGGCATGTTTGGTAGTGGCGGTGGAGGAGGGGGCACTGGAAGTACAGGTCCAGGGTAT
AGCTTCCCACACTATGGATTTCCTACTTATGGTGGGATTACTTTCCATCCTGGAACTACTAAATCTAATG
CTGGGATGAAGCATGGAACCATGGACACTGAATCTAAAAAGGACCCTGAAGGTTGTGACAAAAGTGATGA
CAAAAACACTGTAAACCTCTTTGGGAAAGTTATTGAAACCACAGAGCAAGATCAGGAGCCCAGCGAGGCC
ACCGTTGGGAATGGTGAGGTCACTCTAACGTATGCAACAGGAACAAAAGAAGAGAGTGCTGGAGTTCAGG
ATAACCTCTTTCTAGAGAAGGCTATGCAGCTTGCAAAGAGGCATGCCAATGCCCTTTTCGACTACGCGGT
GACAGGAGACGTGAAGATGCTGCTGGCCGTCCAGCGCCATCTCACTGCTGTGCAGGATGAGAATGGGGAC
AGTGTCTTACACTTAGCAATCATCCACCTTCATTCTCAACTTGTGAGGGATCTACTAGAAGTCACATCTG
GTTTGATTTCTGATGACATTATCAACATGAGAAATGATCTGTACCAGACGCCCTTGCACTTGGCAGTGAT
CACTAAGCAGGAAGATGTGGTGGAGGATTTGCTGAGGGCTGGGGCCGACCTGAGCCTTCTGGACCGCTTG
GGTAACTCTGTTTTGCACCTAGCTGCCAAAGAAGGACATGATAAAGTTCTCAGTATCTTACTCAAGCACA
AAAAGGCAGCACTACTTCTTGACCACCCCAACGGGGACGGTCTGAATGCCATTCATCTAGCCATGATGAG
CAATAGCCTGCCATGTTTGCTGCTGCTGGTGGCCGCTGGGGCTGACGTCAATGCTCAGGAGCAGAAGTCC
GGGCGCACAGCACTGCACCTGGCTGTGGAGCACGACAACATCTCATTGGCAGGCTGCCTGCTCCTGGAGG
GTGATGCCCATGTGGACAGTACTACCTACGATGGAACCACACCCCTGCATATAGCAGCTGGGAGAGGGTC
CACCAGGCTGGCAGCTCTTCTCAAAGCAGCAGGAGCAGATCCCCTGGTGGAGAACTTTGAGCCTCTCTAT
GACCTGGATGACTCTTGGGAAAATGCAGGAGAGGATGAAGGAGTTGTGCCTGGAACCACGCCTCTAGATA
TGGCCACCAGCTGGCAGGTATTTGACATATTAAATGGGAAACCATATGAGCCAGAGTTTACATCTGATGA
TTTACTAGCACAAGGAGACATGAAACAGCTGGCTGAAGATGTGAAGCTGCAGCTGTATAAGTTACTAGAA
ATTCCTGATCCAGACAAAAACTGGGCTACTCTGGCGCAGAAATTAGGTCTGGGGATACTTAATAATGCCT
TCCGGCTGAGTCCTGCTCCTTCCAAAACACTTATGGACAACTATGAGGTCTCTGGGGGTACAGTCAGAGA
GCTGGTGGAGGCCCTGAGACAAATGGGCTACACCGAAGCAATTGAAGTGATCCAGGCAGCCTCCAGCCCA
GTGAAGACCACCTCTCAGGCCCACTCGCTGCCTCTCTCGCCTGCCTCCACAAGGCAGCAAATAGACGAGC
TCCGAGACAGTGACAGTGTCTGCGACAGCGGCGTGGAGACATCCTTCCGCAAACTCAGCTTTACCGAGTC
TCTGACCAGTGGTGCCTCACTGCTAACTCTCAACAAAATGCCCCATGATTATGGGCAGGAAGGACCTCTA
GAAGGCAAAATTTCAACTTTCTTGTACAAAGTTGGCATTATAGGAAAGCATTGCTTATCAATTTGTTGCA
ACGAACAGGTCACTATCAGTCAAAATAAAATCATTATTTGCATGCAAGCTTAGATCCTCTAGACCAGCCA
GGACAGAAATGCCTCGACTTCGCTGCTACCCAAGGTTGCCGGGTGACGCACACCGTGGAAACGGATGAAG
GCACGAACCCAGTGGACATAAGCCTGTTCGGTTCGTAAGCTGTAATGCAAGTAGCGTATGCGCTCACGCA
ACTGGTCCAGAACCTTGACCGAACGCAGCGGTGGTAACGGCGCAGTGGCGGTTTTCATGGCTTGTTATGA
CTGTTTTTTTGGGGTACAGTCTATGCCTCGGGCATCCAAGCAGCAAGCGCGTTACGCCGTGGGTCGATGT
TTGATGTTATGGAGCAGCAACGATGTTACGCAGCAGGGCAGTCGCCCTAAAACAAAGTTAAACATTATGA
GGGAAGCGGTGATCGCCGAAGTATCGACTCAACTATCAGAGGTAGTTGGCGTCATCGAGCGCCATCTCGA
ACCGACGTTGCTGGCCGTACATTTGTACGGCTCCGCAGTGGATGGCGGCCTGAAGCCACACAGTGATATT
GATTTGCTGGTTACGGTGACCGTAAGGCTTGATGAAACAACGCGGCGAGCTTTGATCAACGACCTTTTGG
AAACTTCGGCTTCCCCTGGAGAGAGCGAGATTCTCCGCGCTGTAGAAGTCACCATTGTTGTGCACGACGA
CATCATTCCGTGGCGTTATCCAGCTAAGCGCGAACTGCAATTTGGAGAATGGCAGCGCAATGACATTCTT
GCAGGTATCTTCGAGCCAGCCACGATCGACATTGATCTGGCTATCTTGCTGACAAAAGCAAGAGAACATA
GCGTTGCCTTGGTAGGTCCAGCGGCGGAGGAACTCTTTGATCCGGTTCCTGAACAGGATCTATTTGAGGC
GCTAAATGAAACCTTAACGCTATGGAACTCGCCGCCCGACTGGGCTGGCGATGAGCGAAATGTAGTGCTT
ACGTTGTCCCGCATTTGGTACAGCGCAGTAACCGGCAAAATCGCGCCGAAGGATGTCGCTGCCGACTGGG
CAATGGAGCGCCTGCCGGCCCAGTATCAGCCCGTCATACTTGAAGCTAGACAGGCTTATCTTGGACAAGA
AGAAGATCGCTTGGCCTCGCGCGCAGATCAGTTGGAAGAATTTGTCCACTACGTGAAAGGCGAGATCACC
AAGGTAGTCGGCAAATAACCCTCGAGCCACCCATGACCAAAATCCCTTAACGTGAGTTACGCGTCGTTCC
ACTGAGCGTCAGACCCCGTAGAAAAGATCAAAGGATCTTCTTGAGATCCTTTTTTTCTGCGCGTAATCTG
CTGCTTGCAAACAAAAAAACCACCGCTACCAGCGGTGGTTTGTTTGCCGGATCAAGAGCTACCAACTCTT
TTTCCGAAGGTAACTGGCTTCAGCAGAGCGCAGATACCAAATACTGTCCTTCTAGTGTAGCCGTAGTTAG
GCCACCACTTCAAGAACTCTGTAGCACCGCCTACATACCTCGCTCTGCTAATCCTGTTACCAGTGGCTGC
TGCCAGTGGCGATAAGTCGTGTCTTACCGGGTTGGACTCAAGACGATAGTTACCGGATAAGGCGCAGCGG
TCGGGCTGAACGGGGGGTTCGTGCACACAGCCCAGCTTGGAGCGAACGACCTACACCGAACTGAGATACC
TACAGCGTGAGCATTGAGAAAGCGCCACGCTTCCCGAAGGGAGAAAGGCGGACAGGTATCCGGTAAGCGG
CAGGGTCGGAACAGGAGAGCGCACGAGGGAGCTTCCAGGGGGAAACGCCTGGTATCTTTATAGTCCTGTC
GGGTTTCGCCACCTCTGACTTGAGCGTCGATTTTTGTGATGCTCGTCAGGGGGGCGGAGCCTATGGAAAA
ACGCCAGCAACGCGGCCTTTTTACGGTTCCTGGCCTTTTGCTGGCCTTTTGCTCACATGTTCTTTCCTGC
GTTATCCCCTGATTCTGTGGATAACCGTATTACCGCCTTTGAGTGAGCTGATACCGCTCGCCGCAGCCGA
ACGACCGAGCGCAGCGAGTCAGTGAGCGAGGAAGCGGAAGAGCGCCCAATACGCAAACCGCCTCTCCCCG
CGCGTTGGCCGATTCATTAATGCAGCTGGCACGACAGGTTTCCCGACTGGAAAGCGGGCAGTGAGCGCAA
CGCAATTAATACGCGTACCGCTAGCCAGGAAGAGTTTGTAGAAACGCAAAAAGGCCATCCGTCAGGATGG
CCTTCTGCTTAGTTTGATGCCTGGCAGTTTATGGCGGGCGTCCTGCCCGCCACCCTCCGGGCCGTTGCTT
CACAACGTTCAAATCCGCTCCCGGCGGATTTGTCCTACTCAGGAGAGCGTTCACCGACAAACAACAGATA
AAACGAAAGGCCCAGTCTTCCGACTGAGCCTTTCGTTTTATTTGATGCCTGGCAGTTCCCTACTCTCGCG
