>Addgene plasmid #70428 | R777-E144 Hs.NFKB1-nostop | addgene partial sequence | sequence record 132300 | pCR8_R1 5'-cgaaccgaacaggcttatgt-3'
GGTGTGCGTCACCCGGCAACCTTGGGTAGCAGCGAAGTCGAGGCATTTCTGTCCTGGCTGGTCTAGAGGA
TCTAAGCTTGCATGCAAATAATGATTTTATTTTGACTGATAGTGACCTGTTCGTTGCAACAAATTGATAA
GCAATGCTTTCCTATAATGCCAACTTTGTACAAGAAAGTTGAAATTTTGCCTTCTAGAGGTCCTTCCTGC
CCATAATCATGGGGCATTTTGTTGAGAGTTAGCAGTGAGGCACCACTGGTCAGAGACTCGGTAAAGCTGA
GTTTGCGGAAGGATGTCTCCACGCCGCTGTCGCAGACACTGTCACTGTCTCGGAGCTCGTCTATTTGCTG
CCTTGTGGAGGCAGGCGAGAGAGGCAGCGAGTGGGCCTGAGAGGTGGTCTTCACTGGGCTGGAGGCTGCC
TGGATCACTTCAATTGCTTCGGTGTAGCCCATTTGTCTCAGGGCCTCCACCAGCTCTCTGACTGTACCCC
CAGAGACCTCATAGTTGTCCATAAGTGTTTTGGAAGGAGCAGGACTCAGCCGGAAGGCATTATTAAGTAT
CCCCAGACCTAATTTCTGCGCCAGAGTAGCCCAGTTTTTGTCTGGATCAGGAATTTCTAGTAACTTATAC
AGCTGCAGCTTCACATCTTCAGCCAGCTGTTTCATGTCTCCTTGTGCTAGTAAATCATCAGATGTAAACT
CTGGCTCATATGGTTTCCCATTTAATATGTCAAATACCTGCCAGCTGGTGGCCATATCTAGAGGCGTGGT
TCCAGGCACAACTCCTTCATCCTCTCCTGCATTTTCCCAAGAGTCATCCAGGTCATAGAGAGGCTCAAAG
TTCTCCACCAGGGGATCTGCTCCTGCTGCTTTGAGAAGAGCTGCCAGCCTGGTGGACCCTCTCCCAGCTG
CTATATGCAGGGGTGTGGTTCCATCGTAGGTAGTACTGTCCACATGGGCATCACCCTCCAGGAGCAGGCA
GCCTGCCAATGAGATGTTGTCGTGCTCCACAGCCAGGTGCAGTGCTGTGCGCCCGGACTTCTGCTCCTGA
GCATTGACGTCAGCCCCAGCGGCCACCAGCAGCAGCA
